>Addgene plasmid #228905 | MPC1-QQ-FLAG | addgene full sequence | sequence record 460266 | Addgene NGS Result
GACGGATCGGGAGATCTCCCGATCCCCTATGGTGCACTCTCAGTACAATCTGCTCTGATGCCGCATAGTT
AAGCCAGTATCTGCTCCCTGCTTGTGTGTTGGAGGTCGCTGAGTAGTGCGCGAGCAAAATTTAAGCTACA
ACAAGGCAAGGCTTGACCGACAATTGCATGAAGAATCTGCTTAGGGTTAGGCGTTTTGCGCTGCTTCGCG
ATGTACGGGCCAGATATACGCGTTGACATTGATTATTGACTAGTTATTAATAGTAATCAATTACGGGGTC
ATTAGTTCATAGCCCATATATGGAGTTCCGCGTTACATAACTTACGGTAAATGGCCCGCCTGGCTGACCG
CCCAACGACCCCCGCCCATTGACGTCAATAATGACGTATGTTCCCATAGTAACGCCAATAGGGACTTTCC
ATTGACGTCAATGGGTGGAGTATTTACGGTAAACTGCCCACTTGGCAGTACATCAAGTGTATCATATGCC
AAGTACGCCCCCTATTGACGTCAATGACGGTAAATGGCCCGCCTGGCATTATGCCCAGTACATGACCTTA
TGGGACTTTCCTACTTGGCAGTACATCTACGTATTAGTCATCGCTATTACCATGGTGATGCGGTTTTGGC
AGTACATCAATGGGCGTGGATAGCGGTTTGACTCACGGGGATTTCCAAGTCTCCACCCCATTGACGTCAA
TGGGAGTTTGTTTTGGCACCAAAATCAACGGGACTTTCCAAAATGTCGTAACAACTCCGCCCCATTGACG
CAAATGGGCGGTAGGCGTGTACGGTGGGAGGTCTATATAAGCAGAGCTCTCTGGCTAACTAGAGAACCCA
CTGCTTACTGGCTTATCGAAATTAATACGACTCACTATAGGGAGACCCAAGCTTGGTACCGAGCTCGGAT
CCGCCACCATGGCAGGCGCCCTCGTTAGAAAGGCTGCCGACTACGTGCAGAGCAAGGACTTCAGGGACTA
CCTGATGTCTACCCACTTCTGGGGCCCTGTGGCTAACTGGGGACTGCCTATCGCCGCCATCAACGACATG
CAGCAGAGCCCCGAGATCATCAGCGGCAGGATGACATTCGCCCTGTGCTGCTACAGCCTGACCTTCATGA
GATTCGCCTACAAGGTGCAGCCTAGGAACTGGCTGCTGTTCGCCTGCCACGTGACAAATGAAGTGGCCCA
GCTGATCCAAGGCGGCAGGCTGATCAACTACGAGATGAGCAAGAGGCCCTCTGCCGGCGGAGGCGACTAC
AAGGACGATGACGACAAATGAGAATTCTGCAGATATCCATCACACTGGCGGCCGCTCGAGCATGCATCTA
GAGGGCCCTATTCTATAGTGTCACCTAAATGCTAGAGCTCGCTGATCAGCCTCGACTGTGCCTTCTAGTT
GCCAGCCATCTGTTGTTTGCCCCTCCCCCGTGCCTTCCTTGACCCTGGAAGGTGCCACTCCCACTGTCCT
TTCCTAATAAAATGAGGAAATTGCATCGCATTGTCTGAGTAGGTGTCATTCTATTCTGGGGGGTGGGGTG
GGGCAGGACAGCAAGGGGGAGGATTGGGAAGACAATAGCAGGCATGCTGGGGATGCGGTGGGCTCTATGG
CTTCTGAGGCGGAAAGAACCAGCTGGGGCTCTAGGGGGTATCCCC
[124 nt withheld, positions 1656-1779]
C
[91 nt withheld, positions 1781-1871]
A
[49 nt withheld, positions 1873-1921]
CCTTTGACGTTGGAGTCCACGTTCTTT
[37 nt withheld, positions 1949-1985]
ACCCTATCTCGGTCTATTCTTTTGATTTATAAGGGATTTTGCCGATTTCGGCCTATTGGTTAAAAAATGA
GCTGATTTAACAAAAATTTAACGCGAATTAATTCTGTGGAATGTGTGTCAGTTAGGGTGTGGAAAGTCCC
CAGGCTCCCCAGCAGGCAGAAGTATGCAAAGCATGCATCTCAATTAGTCAGCAACCAGGTGTGGAAAGTC
CCCAGGCTCCCCAGCAGGCAGAAGTATGCAAAGCATGCATCTCAATTAGTCAGCAACCATAGTCCCGCCC
CTAACTCCGCCCATCCCGCCCCTAACTCCGCCCAGTTCCGCCCATTCTCCGCCCCATGGCTGACTAATTT
TTTTTATTTATGCAGAGGCCGAGGCCGCCTCTGCCTCTGAGCTATTCCAGAAGTAGTGAGGAGGCTTTTT
TGGAGGCCTAGGCTTTTGCAAAAAGCTCCCGGGAGCTTGTATATCCATTTTCGGATCTGATCAAGAGACA
GGATGAGGATCGTTTCGCATGATTGAACAAGATGGATTGCACGCAGGTTCTCCGGCCGCTTGGGTGGAGA
GGCTATTCGGCTATGACTGGGCACAACAGACAATCGGCTGCTCTGATGCCGCCGTGTTCCGGCTGTCAGC
GCAGGGGCGCCCGGTTCTTTTTGTCAAGACCGACCTGTCCGGTGCCCTGAATGAACTGCAGGACGAGGCA
GCGCGGCTATCGTGGCTGGCCACGACGGGCGTTCCTTGCGCAGCTGTGCTCGACGTTGTCACTGAAGCGG
GAAGGGACTGGCTGCTATTGGGCGAAGTGCCGGGGCAGGATCTCCTGTCATCTCACCTTGCTCCTGCCGA
GAAAGTATCCATCATGGCTGATGCAATGCGGCGGCTGCATACGCTTGATCCGGCTACCTGCCCATTCGAC
CACCAAGCGAAACATCGCATCGAGCGAGCACGTACTCGGATGGAAGCCGGTCTTGTCGATCAGGATGATC
TGGACGAAGAGCATCAGGGGCTCGCGCCAGCCGAACTGTTCGCCAGGCTCAAGGCGCGCATGCCCGACGG
CGAGGATCTCGTCGTGACCCATGGCGATGCCTGCTTGCCGAATATCATGGTGGAAAATGGCCGCTTTTCT
GGATTCATCGACTGTGGCCGGCTGGGTGTGGCGGACCGCTATCAGGACATAGCGTTGGCTACCCGTGATA
TTGCTGAAGAGCTTGGCGGCGAATGGGCTGACCGCTTCCTCGTGCTTTACGGTATCGCCGCTCCCGATTC
GCAGCGCATCGCCTTCTATCGCCTTCTTGACGAGTTCTTCTGAGCGGGACTCTGGGGTTCGAAATGACCG
ACCAAGCGACGCCCAACCTGCCATCACGAGATTTCGATTCCACCGCCGCCTTCTATGAAAGGTTGGGCTT
CGGAATCGTTTTCCGGGACGCCGGCTGGATGATCCTCCAGCGCGGGGATCTCATGCTGGAGTTCTTCGCC
CACCCCAACTTGTTTATTGCAGCTTATAATGGTTACAAATAAAGCAATAGCATCACAAATTTCACAAATA
AAGCATTTTTTTCACTGCATTCTAGTTGTGGTTTGTCCAAACTCATCAATGTATCTTATCATGTCTGTAT
ACCGTCGACCTCTAGCTAGAGCTTGGCGTAATCATGGTCATAGCTGTTTCCTGTGTGAAATTGTTATCCG
CTCACAATTCCACACAACATACGAGCCGGAAGCATAAAGTGTAAAGCCTGGGGTGCCTAATGAGTGAGCT
AACTCACATTAATTGCGTTGCGCTCACTGCCCGCTTTCCAGTCGGGAAACCTGTCGTGCCAGCTGCATTA
ATGAATCGGCCAACGCGCGGGGAGAGGCGGTTTGCGTATTGGGCGCTCTTCCGCTTCCTCGCTCACTGAC
TCGCTGCGCTCGGTCGTTCGGCTGCGGCGAGCGGTATCAGCTCACTCAAAGGCGGTAATACGGTTATCCA
CAGAATCAGGGGATAACGCAGGAAAGAACATGTGAGCAAAAGGCCAGCAAAAGGCCAGGAACCGTAAAAA
GGCCGCGTTGCTGGCGTTTTTCCATAGGCTCCGCCCCCCTGACGAGCATCACAAAAATCGACGCTCAAGT
CAGAGGTGGCGAAACCCGACAGGACTATAAAGATACCAGGCGTTTCCCCCTGGAAGCTCCCTCGTGCGCT
CTCCTGTTCCGACCCTGCCGCTTACCGGATACCTGTCCGCCTTTCTCCCTTCGGGAAGCGTGGCGCTTTC
TCATAGCTCACGCTGTAGGTATCTCAGTTCGGTGTAGGTCGTTCGCTCCAAGCTGGGCTGTGTGCACGAA
CCCCCCGTTCAGCCCGACCGCTGCGCCTTATCCGGTAACTATCGTCTTGAGTCCAACCCGGTAAGACACG
ACTTATCGCCACTGGCAGCAGCCACTGGTAACAGGATTAGCAGAGCGAGGTATGTAGGCGGTGCTACAGA
GTTCTTGAAGTGGTGGCCTAACTACGGCTACACTAGAAGAACAGTATTTGGTATCTGCGCTCTGCTGAAG
CCAGTTACCTTCGGAAAAAGAGTTGGTAGCTCTTGATCCGGCAAACAAACCACCGCTGGTAGCGGTGGTT
TTTTTGTTTGCAAGCAGCAGATTACGCGCAGAAAAAAAGGATCTCAAGAAGATCCTTTGATCTTTTCTAC
GGGGTCTGACGCTCAGTGGAACGAAAACTCACGTTAAGGGATTTTGGTCATGAGATTATCAAAAAGGATC
TTCACCTAGATCCTTTTAAATTAAAAATGAAGTTTTAAATCAATCTAAAGTATATATGAGTAAACTTGGT
CTGACAGTTACCAATGCTTAATCAGTGAGGCACCTATCTCAGCGATCTGTCTATTTCGTTCATCCATAGT
TGCCTGACTCCCCGTCGTGTAGATAACTACGATACGGGAGGGCTTACCATCTGGCCCCAGTGCTGCAATG
ATACCGCGAGACCCACGCTCACCGGCTCCAGATTTATCAGCAATAAACCAGCCAGCCGGAAGGGCCGAGC
GCAGAAGTGGTCCTGCAACTTTATCCGCCTCCATCCAGTCTATTAATTGTTGCCGGGAAGCTAGAGTAAG
TAGTTCGCCAGTTAATAGTTTGCGCAACGTTGTTGCCATTGCTACAGGCATCGTGGTGTCACGCTCGTCG
TTTGGTATGGCTTCATTCAGCTCCGGTTCCCAACGATCAAGGCGAGTTACATGATCCCCCATGTTGTGCA
AAAAAGCGGTTAGCTCCTTCGGTCCTCCGATCGTTGTCAGAAGTAAGTTGGCCGCAGTGTTATCACTCAT
GGTTATGGCAGCACTGCATAATTCTCTTACTGTCATGCCATCCGTAAGATGCTTTTCTGTGACTGGTGAG
TACTCAACCAAGTCATTCTGAGAATAGTGTATGCGGCGACCGAGTTGCTCTTGCCCGGCGTCAATACGGG
ATAATACCGCGCCACATAGCAGAACTTTAAAAGTGCTCATCATTGGAAAACGTTCTTCGGGGCGAAAACT
CTCAAGGATCTTACCGCTGTTGAGATCCAGTTCGATGTAACCCACTCGTGCACCCAACTGATCTTCAGCA
TCTTTTACTTTCACCAGCGTTTCTGGGTGAGCAAAAACAGGAAGGCAAAATGCCGCAAAAAAGGGAATAA
GGGCGACACGGAAATGTTGAATACTCATACTCTTCCTTTTTCAATATTATTGAAGCATTTATCAGGGTTA
TTGTCTCATGAGCGGATACATATTTGAATGTATTTAGAAAAATAAACAAATAGGGGTTCCGCGCACATTT
CCCCGAAAAGTGCCACCTGACGTC
Features (pLannotate 1.2.2; 21 found; start..end, strand, type, name):
     28..80      -  misc_feature   bom (fragment): basis of mobility region from pBR322
    235..614     +  enhancer       CMV enhancer: human cytomegalovirus immediate early enhancer
    615..818     +  promoter       CMV promoter: human cytomegalovirus (CMV) immediate early promoter
    814..847     +  LTR            5' LTR (truncated) (fragment): truncated 5' long terminal repeat (LTR) from HIV-1
    863..881     +  promoter       T7 promoter: promoter for bacteriophage T7 RNA polymerase
    919..1245    +  CDS            Mpc1: MPC1_MOUSE - Also known as Brp44l. Experimental evidence at protein level: Swiss-Prot protein existence level 1. Mediates the uptake of pyruvate into mitochondria. From Mus musculus (Mouse).
   1342..1360    -  promoter       SP6 promoter: promoter for bacteriophage SP6 RNA polymerase
   1386..1610    +  polyA_signal   bGH poly(A) signal: bovine growth hormone polyadenylation signal
   1614..1635    +  promoter       SV40 promoter (fragment): SV40 enhancer and early promoter
   1656..2084    +  rep_origin     f1 ori (sequence partly withheld): f1 bacteriophage origin of replication; arrow indicates direction of (+) strand synthesis
   2098..2427    +  promoter       SV40 promoter: SV40 enhancer and early promoter
   2494..3285    +  CDS            neo: KKA2_KLEPN - Also known as kan, nptII. Experimental evidence at protein level: Swiss-Prot protein existence level 1. Resistance to kanamycin, neomycin, paromomycin, ribostamycin, butirosin and gentamicin B. From Klebsiella pneumoniae.
   3309..3467    +  CDS            ble (fragment): BLE_KLEPN - Experimental evidence at protein level: Swiss-Prot protein existence level 1. Binding protein with a strong affinity to the bleomycin family of antibiotics. Binds to CL990; an antimitotic-antibiotic compound. From Klebsiella pneumoniae.
   3462..3583    +  polyA_signal   SV40 poly(A) signal: SV40 polyadenylation signal
   3656..3672    -  protein_bind   lac operator: The lac repressor binds to the lac operator to inhibit transcription in E. coli. This inhibition can be relieved by adding lactose or isopropyl-β-D-thiogalactopyranoside (IPTG). lac repressor encoded by lacI
   3680..3710    -  promoter       lac promoter: promoter for the E. coli lac operon
   3725..3746    -  protein_bind   CAP binding site: CAP binding activates transcription in the presence of cAMP. E. coli catabolite activator protein
   3759..3851    -  CDS            lacI (fragment): lac repressor; lacI; The lac repressor binds to the lac operator to inhibit transcription in E. coli. This inhibition can be relieved by adding lactose or isopropyl-β-D-thiogalactopyranoside (IPTG).
   4034..4622    -  rep_origin     ori: high-copy-number ColE1/pMB1/pBR322/pUC origin of replication
   4793..5653    -  CDS            AmpR: β-lactamase; bla; confers resistance to ampicillin, carbenicillin, and related antibiotics
   5654..5758    -  promoter       AmpR promoter: bla
