[The description below was written by a language model from this plasmid's Addgene catalogue record and pLannotate feature annotations shown in this document.]
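Description:
MPC1-QQ-FLAG is a mammalian expression plasmid built on the pcDNA3.0 backbone (about 5.8 kb in total) that encodes a mutant form of mouse mitochondrial pyruvate carrier 1 (Mpc1, also known as Brp44l). The roughly 336 bp insert was cloned between the BamHI and EcoRI sites, both of which are retained. Lysines K45 and K46 are both replaced with glutamine, a substitution commonly used to mimic the neutralised charge of acetylated lysine. A FLAG epitope is fused to the C terminus for detection or immunoprecipitation. The feature annotation marks only the Mpc1 coding region and does not separately call the tag.

Transcription is driven by the human cytomegalovirus immediate early enhancer and promoter and terminated by the bovine growth hormone polyadenylation signal. T7 and SP6 phage promoters flank the cloning region in opposing orientations, as is standard for this backbone, and can serve for in vitro transcription or as sequencing primer sites. A separate cassette places the neomycin phosphotransferase gene under the SV40 early promoter with an SV40 poly(A) signal, which allows G418 selection of stably transfected mammalian cells. In bacteria the plasmid replicates from a high-copy ColE1/pUC-type origin and is selected with ampicillin through the β-lactamase gene. An f1 origin is also present for single-stranded DNA production. Short annotated fragments such as the HIV-1 LTR, ble, lacI and bom matches appear to be backbone remnants or partial homology hits rather than functional elements.

The associated publication concerns mitochondrial pyruvate transport in presynaptic metabolism and neurotransmission. This suggests the construct is used to test how the acetylation state of these MPC1 lysines affects carrier function.
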