Addgene plasmid #228905: MPC1-QQ-FLAG
Purpose: Expression of mouse MPC1 in which K45 and K46 motif sites were replaced with glutamine to mimic acetylated lysines with a C terminal FLAG tag
Depositing lab: Ghazaleh Ashrafi. Depositing organization: Washington University in Saint Louis. Publication: Mitochondrial pyruvate transport regulates presynaptic metabolism and neurotransmission. Tiwari A, Myeong J, Hashemiaghdam A, Stunault MI, Zhang H, Niu X, Laramie MA, Sponagel J, Shriver LP, Patti GJ, Klyachko VA, Ashrafi G. Sci Adv. 2024 Nov 15;10(46):eadp7423. doi: 10.1126/sciadv.adp7423. Epub 2024 Nov 15. PubMed 39546604.
Backbone
  Vector backbone: pcDNA3.0
  Backbone size w/o insert (bp): 5430
  Total vector size (bp): 5790
  Vector type: Mammalian Expression
  Selectable markers: Neomycin (select with G418)
Growth in bacteria
  Bacterial resistance: Ampicillin, 100 μg/mL
  Growth temperature: 37°C
  Growth strain: DH5alpha
  Copy number: Unknown
Gene/Insert
  Gene/Insert name: MPC1 (alt name: mitochondrial pyruvate carrier 1)
  Species: M. musculus (mouse)
  Insert size (bp): 336
  Mutation: K45 and K46 motif sites were both replaced with glutamines
  Entrez Gene: Mpc1 (a.k.a. 0610006G08Rik, 3830411I18Rik, Brp44l)
  Promoter: CMV
  Tag / fusion protein: FLAG (C terminal on insert)
  Cloning method: Restriction Enzyme; 5′ cloning site BamHI (not destroyed); 3′ cloning site EcoRI (not destroyed)
  Sequencing primers: 5′ GCTCGGATCCGCCACCATGGC
Terms and licenses: Academic/Nonprofit Terms; Industry Terms: Not Available to Industry
Depositor comments: Please visit https://pubmed.ncbi.nlm.nih.gov/38562794/ for bioRxiv preprint.
How to cite: MPC1-QQ-FLAG was a gift from Ghazaleh Ashrafi (Addgene plasmid # 228905 ; http://n2t.net/addgene:228905 ; RRID:Addgene_228905)
